Addgene plasmid #24174: pLLOXmPOLBeta
Depositing lab: Robert Sobol. Depositing organization: University of Pittsburgh (University, School of Medicine, and Cancer Institute). Publication: Parp1 activation in mouse embryonic fibroblasts promotes Pol beta-dependent cellular hypersensitivity to alkylation damage. Jelezcova E, Trivedi RN, Wang XH, Tang JB, Brown AR, Goellner EM, Schamus S, Fornsaglio JL, Sobol RW. Mutat Res. 2010 Apr 1;686(1-2):57-67. doi: 10.1016/j.mrfmmm.2010.01.016. Epub 2010 Jan 22. PubMed 20096707.
Backbone
  Vector backbone: pLentiLox3.7
  Backbone manufacturer: Obtained from MIT vector core
  Backbone size w/o insert (bp): 70000
  Vector type: Mammalian Expression, Lentiviral
  Selectable markers: EGFP
Growth in bacteria
  Bacterial resistance: Ampicillin, 100 μg/mL
  Growth temperature: 37°C
  Growth strain: Stbl3
  Copy number: High Copy
Gene/Insert
  Gene/Insert name: pLLOXmPOLbeta (alt name: Mouse Polymerase Beta shRNA)
  Species: M. musculus (mouse)
  Insert size (bp): 65
  Mutation: x
  GenBank ID: NM_011130
  Entrez Gene: Polb (a.k.a. A430088C08Rik)
  Cloning method: Restriction Enzyme; 5′ cloning site HpaI (destroyed during cloning); 3′ cloning site XnoI (destroyed during cloning)
  Sequencing primers: 5′ X; 3′ X
Resource information
  A portion of this plasmid was derived from a plasmid made by: Backbone obtained from MIT vector core
Terms and licenses: Academic/Nonprofit Terms; Industry Terms: Not Available to Industry
Depositor comments: shRNA oligo sequence is - 5'-TGATCAGTACTACTGTGGTGTTCAAGAGACACCACAGTAGTACTGATCTTTTTTC
How to cite: pLLOXmPOLBeta was a gift from Robert Sobol (Addgene plasmid # 24174 ; http://n2t.net/addgene:24174 ; RRID:Addgene_24174)
