[The description below was written by a language model from this plasmid's Addgene catalogue record.]
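Description:
pLLOXmPOLBeta is a lentiviral shRNA vector built on the pLentiLox3.7 backbone and designed to knock down mouse DNA polymerase beta (Polb) in mammalian cells. It is propagated in bacteria as a high-copy plasmid under ampicillin selection. The recorded host is a recombination-deficient strain of the kind usually chosen to keep the repeated lentiviral LTR sequences stable. The record lists a backbone size of 70000 bp, which is implausible for this vector family and is probably a data-entry error. No feature table is provided, so the element map cannot be confirmed from the record itself.

The insert is a short hairpin oligonucleotide of about 65 bp directed against the mouse Polb transcript. It has the usual shRNA layout of a sense arm, a loop, an antisense arm and a terminal T-run that serves as an RNA polymerase III terminator. It was cloned between an HpaI site and a second site recorded as "XnoI" (presumably XhoI), and both sites are noted as destroyed during cloning. The record does not name the promoter driving the hairpin. pLentiLox3.7 vectors generally express the shRNA from a U6 Pol III promoter, with a separate EGFP cassette and loxP sites, but none of these details is stated beyond the listing of EGFP as the selectable marker. EGFP therefore allows transduced cells to be identified or sorted by fluorescence rather than selected with a drug.

According to the associated publication, the construct was used to deplete Pol beta in mouse embryonic fibroblasts. The work examined how Pol beta-dependent base excision repair and Parp1 activation influence cellular hypersensitivity to alkylation damage.
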