>Addgene plasmid #24174 | pLLOXmPOLBeta | addgene partial sequence | sequence record 29997 | 24174 with mU6-F
TGTGTGTTTTGAGACTATAAATATCCCTTGGAGAAAAGCCTTGTTTGATCAGTACTACTGTGGTGTTCAA
GAGACACCACAGTAGTACTGATCTTTTTTCCGAGGTCGACGGTATCGATAAGCTCGCTTCACGAGATTCC
AGCAGGTCGAGGGACCTAATAACTTCGTATAGCATACATTATACGAAGTTATATTAAGGGTTCCAAGCTT
AAGCGGCCGCGTGGATAACCGTATTACCGCCATGCATTAGTTATTAATAGTAATCAATTACGGGGTCATT
AGTTCATAGCCCATATATGGAGTTCCGCGTTACATAACTTACGGTAAATGGCCCGCCTGGCTGACCGCCC
AACGACCCCCGCCCATTGACGTCAATAATGACGTATGTTCCCATAGTAACGCCNATAGGGACTTTCCATT
GACGTCAATGGGTGGAGTATTTACGGTAAACTGCCCACTTGGCAGTACATCAAGTGTATCAGATGCCAAG
TACGCCCCCTATTGACNTCNATGACNGTAAATGGNCCGCCNGGNATTATGGCCCAGTACATTGACCTTAT
GGGGACTTTCCTACTTTGGAAGTACATCTACGTATTATTCATCGCTATTA
